>Addgene plasmid #172452 | FLAG-TPD52 | addgene full sequence | sequence record 339433 | Addgene NGS Result
TAGTTATTAATAGTAATCAATTACGGGGTCATTAGTTCATAGCCCATATATGGAGTTCCGCGTTACATAA
CTTACGGTAAATGGCCCGCCTGGCTGACCGCCCAACGACCCCCGCCCATTGACGTCAATAATGACGTATG
TTCCCATAGTAACGCCAATAGGGACTTTCCATTGACGTCAATGGGTGGAGTATTTACGGTAAACTGCCCA
CTTGGCAGTACATCAAGTGTATCATATGCCAAGTACGCCCCCTATTGACGTCAATGACGGTAAATGGCCC
GCCTGGCATTATGCCCAGTACATGACCTTATGGGACTTTCCTACTTGGCAGTACATCTACGTATTAGTCA
TCGCTATTACCATGGTGATGCGGTTTTGGCAGTACATCAATGGGCGTGGATAGCGGTTTGACTCACGGGG
ATTTCCAAGTCTCCACCCCATTGACGTCAATGGGAGTTTGTTTTGGCACCAAAATCAACGGGACTTTCCA
AAATGTCGTAACAACTCCGCCCCATTGACGCAAATGGGCGGTAGGCGTGTACGGTGGGAGGTCTATATAA
GCAGAGCTGGTTTAGTGAACCGTCAGATCCGCTAGCGCTACCGGTGCCACCATGGACTACAAAGACGATG
ACGACAAGAGATCTATGGATTGTAGAGAGATGGACTTATATGAGGACTACCAGTCCCCGTTTGATTTTGA
TGCAGGAGTGAACAAAAGCTATCTCTACTTGTCTCCTAGTGGAAATTCATCTCCACCCGGATCACCTACT
CTTCAGAAATTTGGTCTGCTGAGAACAGACCCAGTCCCTGAGGAAGGAGAAGATGTTGCTGCCACGATCA
GTGCCACAGAGACCCTCTCGGAAGAGGAGCAGGAAGAGCTAAGAAGAGAACTTGCAAAGGTAGAAGAAGA
AATCCAGACTCTGTCTCAAGTGTTAGCAGCAAAAGAGAAGCATCTAGCAGAGATCAAGCGGAAACTTGGA
ATCAATTCTCTACAGGAACTAAAACAGAACATTGCCAAAGGGTGGCAAGACGTGACAGCAACATCTGCTT
ACAAGAAGACATCTGAAACCTTATCCCAGGCTGGACAGAAGGCCTCAGCTGCTTTTTCGTCTGTTGGCTC
AGTCATCACCAAAAAGCTGGAAGATGTAAAAAACTCCCCAACTTTTAAATCATTTGAAGAAAAGGTCGAA
AACTTAAAGTCTAAAGTAGGGGGAACCAAGCCTGCTGGTGGTGATTTTGGAGAAGTCTTGAATTCGGCTG
CAAATGCTAGTGCCACCACCACGGAGCCTCTTCCAGAAAAGACACAGGAGAGCCTGTGACAATTGTTGTT
GTTAACTTGTTTATTGCAGCTTATAATGGTTACAAATAAAGCAATAGCATCACAAATTTCACAAATAAAG
CATTTTTTTCACTGCATTCTAGTTGTGGTTTGTCCAAACTCATCAATGTATCTTAACGCGTAAATTGTAA
GCGTTAATATTTTGTTAAAATTCGCGTTAAATTTTTGTTAAATCAGCTCATTTTTTAACCAATAGGCCGA
AATCGGCAAAATCCCTTATAAATCAAAAGAATAGACCGAGATAGGGT
[37 nt withheld, positions 1588-1624]
AAAGAACGTGGACTCCAACGTCAAAGG
[49 nt withheld, positions 1652-1700]
T
[91 nt withheld, positions 1702-1792]
G
[124 nt withheld, positions 1794-1917]
CAGGTGGCACTTTTCGGGGAAATGTGCGCGGAACCCCTATTTGTTTATTTTTCTAAATACATTCAAATAT
GTATCCGCTCATGAGACAATAACCCTGATAAATGCTTCAATAATATTGAAAAAGGAAGAGTCCTGAGGCG
GAAAGAACCAGCTGTGGAATGTGTGTCAGTTAGGGTGTGGAAAGTCCCCAGGCTCCCCAGCAGGCAGAAG
TATGCAAAGCATGCATCTCAATTAGTCAGCAACCAGGTGTGGAAAGTCCCCAGGCTCCCCAGCAGGCAGA
AGTATGCAAAGCATGCATCTCAATTAGTCAGCAACCATAGTCCCGCCCCTAACTCCGCCCATCCCGCCCC
TAACTCCGCCCAGTTCCGCCCATTCTCCGCCCCATGGCTGACTAATTTTTTTTATTTATGCAGAGGCCGA
GGCCGCCTCGGCCTCTGAGCTATTCCAGAAGTAGTGAGGAGGCTTTTTTGGAGGCCTAGGCTTTTGCAAA
GATCGATCAAGAGACAGGATGAGGATCGTTTCGCATGATTGAACAAGATGGATTGCACGCAGGTTCTCCG
GCCGCTTGGGTGGAGAGGCTATTCGGCTATGACTGGGCACAACAGACAATCGGCTGCTCTGATGCCGCCG
TGTTCCGGCTGTCAGCGCAGGGGCGCCCGGTTCTTTTTGTCAAGACCGACCTGTCCGGTGCCCTGAATGA
ACTGCAAGACGAGGCAGCGCGGCTATCGTGGCTGGCCACGACGGGCGTTCCTTGCGCAGCTGTGCTCGAC
GTTGTCACTGAAGCGGGAAGGGACTGGCTGCTATTGGGCGAAGTGCCGGGGCAGGATCTCCTGTCATCTC
ACCTTGCTCCTGCCGAGAAAGTATCCATCATGGCTGATGCAATGCGGCGGCTGCATACGCTTGATCCGGC
TACCTGCCCATTCGACCACCAAGCGAAACATCGCATCGAGCGAGCACGTACTCGGATGGAAGCCGGTCTT
GTCGATCAGGATGATCTGGACGAAGAGCATCAGGGGCTCGCGCCAGCCGAACTGTTCGCCAGGCTCAAGG
CGAGCATGCCCGACGGCGAGGATCTCGTCGTGACCCATGGCGATGCCTGCTTGCCGAATATCATGGTGGA
AAATGGCCGCTTTTCTGGATTCATCGACTGTGGCCGGCTGGGTGTGGCGGACCGCTATCAGGACATAGCG
TTGGCTACCCGTGATATTGCTGAAGAGCTTGGCGGCGAATGGGCTGACCGCTTCCTCGTGCTTTACGGTA
TCGCCGCTCCCGATTCGCAGCGCATCGCCTTCTATCGCCTTCTTGACGAGTTCTTCTGAGCGGGACTCTG
GGGTTCGAAATGACCGACCAAGCGACGCCCAACCTGCCATCACGAGATTTCGATTCCACCGCCGCCTTCT
ATGAAAGGTTGGGCTTCGGAATCGTTTTCCGGGACGCCGGCTGGATGATCCTCCAGCGCGGGGATCTCAT
GCTGGAGTTCTTCGCCCACCCTAGGGGGAGGCTAACTGAAACACGGAAGGAGACAATACCGGAAGGAACC
CGCGCTATGACGGCAATAAAAAGACAGAATAAAACGCACGGTGTTGGGTCGTTTGTTCATAAACGCGGGG
TTCGGTCCCAGGGCTGGCACTCTGTCGATACCCCACCGAGACCCCATTGGGGCCAATACGCCCGCGTTTC
TTCCTTTTCCCCACCCCACCCCCCAAGTTCGGGTGAAGGCCCAGGGCTCGCAGCCAACGTCGGGGCGGCA
GGCCCTGCCATAGCCTCAGGTTACTCATATATACTTTAGATTGATTTAAAACTTCATTTTTAATTTAAAA
GGATCTAGGTGAAGATCCTTTTTGATAATCTCATGACCAAAATCCCTTAACGTGAGTTTTCGTTCCACTG
AGCGTCAGACCCCGTAGAAAAGATCAAAGGATCTTCTTGAGATCCTTTTTTTCTGCGCGTAATCTGCTGC
TTGCAAACAAAAAAACCACCGCTACCAGCGGTGGTTTGTTTGCCGGATCAAGAGCTACCAACTCTTTTTC
CGAAGGTAACTGGCTTCAGCAGAGCGCAGATACCAAATACTGTTCTTCTAGTGTAGCCGTAGTTAGGCCA
CCACTTCAAGAACTCTGTAGCACCGCCTACATACCTCGCTCTGCTAATCCTGTTACCAGTGGCTGCTGCC
AGTGGCGATAAGTCGTGTCTTACCGGGTTGGACTCAAGACGATAGTTACCGGATAAGGCGCAGCGGTCGG
GCTGAACGGGGGGTTCGTGCACACAGCCCAGCTTGGAGCGAACGACCTACACCGAACTGAGATACCTACA
GCGTGAGCTATGAGAAAGCGCCACGCTTCCCGAAGGGAGAAAGGCGGACAGGTATCCGGTAAGCGGCAGG
GTCGGAACAGGAGAGCGCACGAGGGAGCTTCCAGGGGGAAACGCCTGGTATCTTTATAGTCCTGTCGGGT
TTCGCCACCTCTGACTTGAGCGTCGATTTTTGTGATGCTCGTCAGGGGGGCGGAGCCTATGGAAAAACGC
CAGCAACGCGGCCTTTTTACGGTTCCTGGCCTTTTGCTGGCCTTTTGCTCACATGTTCTTTCCTGCGTTA
TCCCCTGATTCTGTGGATAACCGTATTACCGCCATGCAT
Features (pLannotate 1.2.2; 13 found; start..end, strand, type, name):
     61..364     +  enhancer       CMV enhancer: human cytomegalovirus immediate early enhancer
    365..568     +  promoter       CMV promoter: human cytomegalovirus (CMV) immediate early promoter
    614..634     +  CDS            3xFLAG (fragment): three tandem FLAG® epitope tags
    645..1316    +  CDS            TPD52: TPD52_HUMAN - Experimental evidence at protein level: Swiss-Prot protein existence level 1. From Homo sapiens (Human).
   1334..1455    +  polyA_signal   SV40 poly(A) signal: SV40 polyadenylation signal
   1489..1917    -  rep_origin     f1 ori (sequence partly withheld): f1 bacteriophage origin of replication; arrow indicates direction of (+) strand synthesis
   1944..2048    +  promoter       AmpR promoter: bla
   2050..2407    +  promoter       SV40 promoter: SV40 enhancer and early promoter
   2442..3236    +  CDS            NeoR/KanR: aminoglycoside phosphotransferase from Tn5; aph(3')-II (or nptII); confers resistance to neomycin, kanamycin, and G418 (Geneticin®)
   3257..3409    +  CDS            ble (fragment): BLE_KLEPN - Experimental evidence at protein level: Swiss-Prot protein existence level 1. Binding protein with a strong affinity to the bleomycin family of antibiotics. Binds to CL990; an antimitotic-antibiotic compound. From Klebsiella pneumoniae.
   3468..3515    +  polyA_signal   HSV TK poly(A) signal: herpes simplex virus thymidine kinase polyadenylation signal (Cole and Stacy, 1985)
   3606..3622    -  polyA_signal   bGH poly(A) signal (fragment): bovine growth hormone polyadenylation signal
   3844..4432    +  rep_origin     ori: high-copy-number ColE1/pMB1/pBR322/pUC origin of replication
