[The description below was written by a language model from this plasmid's Addgene catalogue record and pLannotate feature annotations shown in this document.]
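Description:
FLAG-TPD52 is a 4,546-bp mammalian expression plasmid built on pFLAG-C1, a C1-style backbone in which a FLAG epitope replaces the EGFP or mCherry coding sequence normally found at that position. It is maintained in E. coli as a high-copy plasmid through a ColE1/pUC-type origin and selected with kanamycin. An f1 phage origin is also present. A single NeoR/KanR gene (Tn5 aminoglycoside phosphotransferase) serves both hosts. A bacterial bla-type promoter drives it for kanamycin resistance in bacteria, and the adjacent SV40 enhancer/early promoter drives it in mammalian cells, where it allows G418 selection. The HSV TK polyadenylation signal terminates this cassette. The short ble and bGH poly(A) fragments flagged by the annotation are most likely backbone remnants or incidental partial matches rather than functional elements.

The payload is the human Tumor Protein D52 (TPD52) coding sequence, which the record describes as synthesised and inserted between BglII and MfeI sites that both remain intact. Transcription comes from the human cytomegalovirus immediate-early enhancer and promoter and ends at an SV40 poly(A) signal. Just upstream of the TPD52 open reading frame lies a 21-nt match annotated as a fragment of 3xFLAG. Its length fits a single FLAG epitope, in line with the catalogue description of an N-terminal FLAG tag supplied by the backbone.

The construct is intended for transient or G418-selected expression of FLAG-tagged TPD52 in mammalian cells, where anti-FLAG antibodies can detect or capture the protein without a bulky fluorescent fusion. The associated publication concerns intracellular nanovesicles and integrin trafficking during cell migration.
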