Addgene plasmid #172452: FLAG-TPD52
Purpose: Expression of Tumor Protein D52 (TPD52) with N-terminal FLAG tag
Depositing lab: Stephen Royle. Depositing organization: University of Warwick. Publication: Intracellular nanovesicles mediate alpha5beta1 integrin trafficking during cell migration. Larocque G, Moore DJ, Sittewelle M, Kuey C, Hetmanski JHR, La-Borde PJ, Wilson BJ, Clarke NI, Caswell PT, Royle SJ. J Cell Biol. 2021 Oct 4;220(10). pii: 212493. doi: 10.1083/jcb.202009028. Epub 2021 Jul 21. PubMed 34287617.
Backbone
  Vector backbone: pFLAG-C1
  Modifications to backbone: FLAG in place of EGFP or mCherry
  Vector type: Mammalian Expression
  Selectable markers: Neomycin (select with G418)
Growth in bacteria
  Bacterial resistance: Kanamycin, 50 μg/mL
  Growth temperature: 37°C
  Growth strain: DH5alpha
  Copy number: High Copy
Gene/Insert
  Gene/Insert name: TPD52 (alt names: TPD52; Tumor Protein D52)
  Species: H. sapiens (human)
  GenBank ID: BC006804.1
  Entrez Gene: TPD52 (a.k.a. D52, N8L, PC-1, PrLZ, hD52)
  Promoter: CMV
  Tag / fusion protein: FLAG (N terminal on backbone)
  Cloning method: Restriction Enzyme; 5′ cloning site BglII (not destroyed); 3′ cloning site MfeI (not destroyed)
  Sequencing primers: 5′ CMV-F
Resource information
  A portion of this plasmid was derived from a plasmid made by: Synthesised
Terms and licenses: Academic/Nonprofit Terms; Industry Terms: Not Available to Industry
How to cite: FLAG-TPD52 was a gift from Stephen Royle (Addgene plasmid # 172452 ; http://n2t.net/addgene:172452 ; RRID:Addgene_172452)
